Addgene plasmid #145238: pGAL4-DBD-HOXA13-58A-IDR
Purpose: Expresses fusion of GAL4 DNA-binding domain and HOXA13-58A IDR
Depositing lab: Denes Hnisz. Depositing organization: Max Planck Institute for Molecular Genetics. Publication: Unblending of Transcriptional Condensates in Human Repeat Expansion Disease. Basu S, Mackowiak SD, Niskanen H, Knezevic D, Asimi V, Grosswendt S, Geertsema H, Ali S, Jerkovic I, Ewers H, Mundlos S, Meissner A, Ibrahim DM, Hnisz D. Cell. 2020 May 28;181(5):1062-1079.e30. doi: 10.1016/j.cell.2020.04.018. Epub 2020 May 7. PubMed 32386547.
Backbone
  Vector backbone: pcDNA3.1
  Vector type: Mammalian Expression
Growth in bacteria
  Bacterial resistance: Ampicillin, 100 μg/mL
  Growth temperature: 37°C
  Growth strain: DH5alpha
  Copy number: High Copy
Gene/Insert
  Gene/Insert name: HOXA13-58A-IDR
  Species: H. sapiens (human)
  Mutation: A-repeats deleted
  Entrez Gene: HOXA13 (a.k.a. HOX1, HOX1J)
  Cloning method: Restriction Enzyme; 5′ cloning site Unknown (unknown if destroyed)
  Sequencing primers: 5′ agactgatatgcctctaaca; 3′ GAGAAAGGAAGGGAAGAAAGCG
Terms and licenses: Academic/Nonprofit Terms; Industry Terms: Not Available to Industry
How to cite: pGAL4-DBD-HOXA13-58A-IDR was a gift from Denes Hnisz (Addgene plasmid # 145238 ; http://n2t.net/addgene:145238 ; RRID:Addgene_145238)
