[The description below was written by a language model from this plasmid's Addgene catalogue record and pLannotate feature annotations shown in this document.]
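Description:
pGAL4-DBD-HOXA13-58A-IDR is a mammalian expression plasmid of about 6.3 kb built on the pcDNA3.1 backbone. It is propagated in E. coli through a high-copy ColE1/pUC-type origin and selected with ampicillin via the β-lactamase gene. An f1 origin is also present. For selection in mammalian cells the backbone carries a neomycin phosphotransferase gene driven by the SV40 enhancer/early promoter and terminated by an SV40 polyadenylation signal. The short annotated fragments of ble, lacI, an HIV-1 LTR and the pBR322 bom region appear to be backbone remnants or similarity hits, not functional parts.

The expression cassette uses the human CMV immediate-early enhancer and promoter to drive a single fusion open reading frame, ending at the bovine growth hormone polyadenylation signal. The fusion consists of the DNA-binding domain of the yeast GAL4 activator followed, after a short junction, by a fragment of human HOXA13 corresponding to its intrinsically disordered region (IDR). The record lists the mutation as deletion of the alanine repeats, so this is a variant of the IDR lacking its polyalanine tracts. T7 and SP6 promoters flank the insert, as is typical of this backbone.

Tethering a protein region to the GAL4 DNA-binding domain is a standard way to recruit it to GAL4 binding (UAS) sites, for example upstream of a reporter gene, and test its transcriptional activity independently of its native DNA-binding domain. The record does not describe the assay or a companion reporter. The associated publication concerns transcriptional condensates in human repeat expansion disease, which is consistent with using this construct to compare the alanine-repeat-deleted IDR against other HOXA13 IDR variants.
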