Features (pLannotate 1.2.2; 22 found; start..end, strand, type, name):
      1..380     +  enhancer       CMV enhancer: human cytomegalovirus immediate early enhancer
    381..584     +  promoter       CMV promoter: human cytomegalovirus (CMV) immediate early promoter
    580..613     +  LTR            5' LTR (truncated) (fragment): truncated 5' long terminal repeat (LTR) from HIV-1
    629..647     +  promoter       T7 promoter: promoter for bacteriophage T7 RNA polymerase
    710..1150    +  CDS            GAL4 DNA binding domain: DNA binding domain of the GAL4 transcriptional activator; Saccharomyces cerevisiae GAL4 (truncated)
   1160..1579    +  CDS            HOXA13 (fragment): HXA13_HUMAN - Also known as HOX1J. Experimental evidence at protein level: Swiss-Prot protein existence level 1. Sequence-specific transcription factor which is part of a developmental regulatory system that provides cells with specific positional identities on the anterior-posterior axis. From Homo sapiens (Human).
   1604..1622    -  promoter       SP6 promoter: promoter for bacteriophage SP6 RNA polymerase
   1648..1872    +  polyA_signal   bGH poly(A) signal: bovine growth hormone polyadenylation signal
   1876..1897    +  promoter       SV40 promoter (fragment): SV40 enhancer and early promoter
   1918..2346    +  rep_origin     f1 ori (sequence partly withheld): f1 bacteriophage origin of replication; arrow indicates direction of (+) strand synthesis
   2360..2689    +  promoter       SV40 promoter: SV40 enhancer and early promoter
   2756..3547    +  CDS            neo: KKA2_KLEPN - Also known as kan, nptII. Experimental evidence at protein level: Swiss-Prot protein existence level 1. Resistance to kanamycin, neomycin, paromomycin, ribostamycin, butirosin and gentamicin B. From Klebsiella pneumoniae.
   3571..3729    +  CDS            ble (fragment): BLE_KLEPN - Experimental evidence at protein level: Swiss-Prot protein existence level 1. Binding protein with a strong affinity to the bleomycin family of antibiotics. Binds to CL990; an antimitotic-antibiotic compound. From Klebsiella pneumoniae.
   3724..3845    +  polyA_signal   SV40 poly(A) signal: SV40 polyadenylation signal
   3918..3934    -  protein_bind   lac operator: The lac repressor binds to the lac operator to inhibit transcription in E. coli. This inhibition can be relieved by adding lactose or isopropyl-β-D-thiogalactopyranoside (IPTG). lac repressor encoded by lacI
   3942..3972    -  promoter       lac promoter: promoter for the E. coli lac operon
   3987..4008    -  protein_bind   CAP binding site: CAP binding activates transcription in the presence of cAMP. E. coli catabolite activator protein
   4021..4113    -  CDS            lacI (fragment): lac repressor; lacI; The lac repressor binds to the lac operator to inhibit transcription in E. coli. This inhibition can be relieved by adding lactose or isopropyl-β-D-thiogalactopyranoside (IPTG).
   4296..4884    -  rep_origin     ori: high-copy-number ColE1/pMB1/pBR322/pUC origin of replication
   5055..5915    -  CDS            AmpR: β-lactamase; bla; confers resistance to ampicillin, carbenicillin, and related antibiotics
   5916..6020    -  promoter       AmpR promoter: bla
   6079..6131    -  misc_feature   bom (fragment): basis of mobility region from pBR322
>Addgene plasmid #145238 | pGAL4-DBD-HOXA13-58A-IDR | addgene full sequence | sequence record 311492 | Addgene NGS Result
GACATTGATTATTGACTAGTTATTAATAGTAATCAATTACGGGGTCATTAGTTCATAGCCCATATATGGA
GTTCCGCGTTACATAACTTACGGTAAATGGCCCGCCTGGCTGACCGCCCAACGACCCCCGCCCATTGACG
TCAATAATGACGTATGTTCCCATAGTAACGCCAATAGGGACTTTCCATTGACGTCAATGGGTGGAGTATT
TACGGTAAACTGCCCACTTGGCAGTACATCAAGTGTATCATATGCCAAGTACGCCCCCTATTGACGTCAA
TGACGGTAAATGGCCCGCCTGGCATTATGCCCAGTACATGACCTTATGGGACTTTCCTACTTGGCAGTAC
ATCTACGTATTAGTCATCGCTATTACCATGGTGATGCGGTTTTGGCAGTACATCAATGGGCGTGGATAGC
GGTTTGACTCACGGGGATTTCCAAGTCTCCACCCCATTGACGTCAATGGGAGTTTGTTTTGGCACCAAAA
TCAACGGGACTTTCCAAAATGTCGTAACAACTCCGCCCCATTGACGCAAATGGGCGGTAGGCGTGTACGG
TGGGAGGTCTATATAAGCAGAGCTCTCTGGCTAACTAGAGAACCCACTGCTTACTGGCTTATCGAAATTA
ATACGACTCACTATAGGGAGACCCAAGCTTGGTACCGAGCTCGGATCCACTAGTAACGGCCGCCAGTGTG
CTGGAATTCATGAAGCTACTGTCTTCTATCGAACAAGCATGCGATATTTGCCGACTTAAAAAGCTCAAGT
GCTCCAAAGAAAAACCGAAGTGCGCCAAGTGTCTGAAGAACAACTGGGAGTGTCGCTACTCTCCCAAAAC
CAAAAGGTCTCCGCTGACTAGGGCACATCTGACAGAAGTGGAATCAAGGCTAGAAAGACTGGAACAGCTA
TTTCTACTGATTTTTCCTCGAGAAGACCTTGACATGATTTTGAAAATGGATTCTTTACAGGATATAAAAG
CATTGTTAACAGGATTATTTGTACAAGATAATGTGAATAAAGATGCCGTCACAGATAGATTGGCTTCAGT
GGAGACTGATATGCCTCTAACATTGAGACAGCATAGAATAAGTGCGACATCATCATCGGAAGAGAGTAGT
AACAAAGGTCAAAGACAGTTGACTGTATCGGCGATCGCTGAGTTGAACAAAAACATGGAGGGGGGAGCCG
GTGGAGGAGGTTTTCCCCATCCGGGGGGGAATTTCAGTGTTAACCAGTGCCGCAACCTGATGGCGCATCC
AGCGCCTCTTGCGCCGGGGGCCGCATCAGCGTACAGTTCTGCTCCTGGGGAAGCACCCCCGTCCAGCAGT
TCTGGCGGACCAGGGCCCGCAGGCCCTGCTGGTGCTGAGGCGGCGAAACAGTGCAGCCCCTGTTCTCAGA
GCTCATCCGGTCCCGCCGCCCTCCCATACGGATACTTTGGCTCAGGGTACTACCCGTGCGCGAGAATGGG
CCCTCACCCCAACGCCATAAAGTCATGTGCCCAACCCGCGTCATTTGCCGATAAGTACATGGACACTGCT
GGCCCCGCGGCGGAGGAGTTCAGTAGCAGGGCGAAGGAGTGACGTACGTCTAGAGGGCCCTATTCTATAG
TGTCACCTAAATGCTAGAGCTCGCTGATCAGCCTCGACTGTGCCTTCTAGTTGCCAGCCATCTGTTGTTT
GCCCCTCCCCCGTGCCTTCCTTGACCCTGGAAGGTGCCACTCCCACTGTCCTTTCCTAATAAAATGAGGA
AATTGCATCGCATTGTCTGAGTAGGTGTCATTCTATTCTGGGGGGTGGGGTGGGGCAGGACAGCAAGGGG
GAGGATTGGGAAGACAATAGCAGGCATGCTGGGGATGCGGTGGGCTCTATGGCTTCTGAGGCGGAAAGAA
CCAGCTGGGGCTCTAGGGGGTATCCCC
[124 nt withheld, positions 1918-2041]
C
[91 nt withheld, positions 2043-2133]
A
[49 nt withheld, positions 2135-2183]
CCTTTGACGTTGGAGTCCACGTTCTTT
[37 nt withheld, positions 2211-2247]
ACCCTATCTCGGTCTATTCTTTTGATTTATAAGGGATTTTGCCGATTTCGGCCTATTGGTTAAAAAATGA
GCTGATTTAACAAAAATTTAACGCGAATTAATTCTGTGGAATGTGTGTCAGTTAGGGTGTGGAAAGTCCC
CAGGCTCCCCAGCAGGCAGAAGTATGCAAAGCATGCATCTCAATTAGTCAGCAACCAGGTGTGGAAAGTC
CCCAGGCTCCCCAGCAGGCAGAAGTATGCAAAGCATGCATCTCAATTAGTCAGCAACCATAGTCCCGCCC
CTAACTCCGCCCATCCCGCCCCTAACTCCGCCCAGTTCCGCCCATTCTCCGCCCCATGGCTGACTAATTT
TTTTTATTTATGCAGAGGCCGAGGCCGCCTCTGCCTCTGAGCTATTCCAGAAGTAGTGAGGAGGCTTTTT
TGGAGGCCTAGGCTTTTGCAAAAAGCTCCCGGGAGCTTGTATATCCATTTTCGGATCTGATCAAGAGACA
GGATGAGGATCGTTTCGCATGATTGAACAAGATGGATTGCACGCAGGTTCTCCGGCCGCTTGGGTGGAGA
GGCTATTCGGCTATGACTGGGCACAACAGACAATCGGCTGCTCTGATGCCGCCGTGTTCCGGCTGTCAGC
GCAGGGGCGCCCGGTTCTTTTTGTCAAGACCGACCTGTCCGGTGCCCTGAATGAACTGCAGGACGAGGCA
GCGCGGCTATCGTGGCTGGCCACGACGGGCGTTCCTTGCGCAGCTGTGCTCGACGTTGTCACTGAAGCGG
GAAGGGACTGGCTGCTATTGGGCGAAGTGCCGGGGCAGGATCTCCTGTCATCTCACCTTGCTCCTGCCGA
GAAAGTATCCATCATGGCTGATGCAATGCGGCGGCTGCATACGCTTGATCCGGCTACCTGCCCATTCGAC
CACCAAGCGAAACATCGCATCGAGCGAGCACGTACTCGGATGGAAGCCGGTCTTGTCGATCAGGATGATC
TGGACGAAGAGCATCAGGGGCTCGCGCCAGCCGAACTGTTCGCCAGGCTCAAGGCGCGCATGCCCGACGG
CGAGGATCTCGTCGTGACCCATGGCGATGCCTGCTTGCCGAATATCATGGTGGAAAATGGCCGCTTTTCT
GGATTCATCGACTGTGGCCGGCTGGGTGTGGCGGACCGCTATCAGGACATAGCGTTGGCTACCCGTGATA
TTGCTGAAGAGCTTGGCGGCGAATGGGCTGACCGCTTCCTCGTGCTTTACGGTATCGCCGCTCCCGATTC
GCAGCGCATCGCCTTCTATCGCCTTCTTGACGAGTTCTTCTGAGCGGGACTCTGGGGTTCGAAATGACCG
ACCAAGCGACGCCCAACCTGCCATCACGAGATTTCGATTCCACCGCCGCCTTCTATGAAAGGTTGGGCTT
CGGAATCGTTTTCCGGGACGCCGGCTGGATGATCCTCCAGCGCGGGGATCTCATGCTGGAGTTCTTCGCC
CACCCCAACTTGTTTATTGCAGCTTATAATGGTTACAAATAAAGCAATAGCATCACAAATTTCACAAATA
AAGCATTTTTTTCACTGCATTCTAGTTGTGGTTTGTCCAAACTCATCAATGTATCTTATCATGTCTGTAT
ACCGTCGACCTCTAGCTAGAGCTTGGCGTAATCATGGTCATAGCTGTTTCCTGTGTGAAATTGTTATCCG
CTCACAATTCCACACAACATACGAGCCGGAAGCATAAAGTGTAAAGCCTGGGGTGCCTAATGAGTGAGCT
AACTCACATTAATTGCGTTGCGCTCACTGCCCGCTTTCCAGTCGGGAAACCTGTCGTGCCAGCTGCATTA
ATGAATCGGCCAACGCGCGGGGAGAGGCGGTTTGCGTATTGGGCGCTCTTCCGCTTCCTCGCTCACTGAC
TCGCTGCGCTCGGTCGTTCGGCTGCGGCGAGCGGTATCAGCTCACTCAAAGGCGGTAATACGGTTATCCA
CAGAATCAGGGGATAACGCAGGAAAGAACATGTGAGCAAAAGGCCAGCAAAAGGCCAGGAACCGTAAAAA
GGCCGCGTTGCTGGCGTTTTTCCATAGGCTCCGCCCCCCTGACGAGCATCACAAAAATCGACGCTCAAGT
CAGAGGTGGCGAAACCCGACAGGACTATAAAGATACCAGGCGTTTCCCCCTGGAAGCTCCCTCGTGCGCT
CTCCTGTTCCGACCCTGCCGCTTACCGGATACCTGTCCGCCTTTCTCCCTTCGGGAAGCGTGGCGCTTTC
TCATAGCTCACGCTGTAGGTATCTCAGTTCGGTGTAGGTCGTTCGCTCCAAGCTGGGCTGTGTGCACGAA
CCCCCCGTTCAGCCCGACCGCTGCGCCTTATCCGGTAACTATCGTCTTGAGTCCAACCCGGTAAGACACG
ACTTATCGCCACTGGCAGCAGCCACTGGTAACAGGATTAGCAGAGCGAGGTATGTAGGCGGTGCTACAGA
GTTCTTGAAGTGGTGGCCTAACTACGGCTACACTAGAAGAACAGTATTTGGTATCTGCGCTCTGCTGAAG
CCAGTTACCTTCGGAAAAAGAGTTGGTAGCTCTTGATCCGGCAAACAAACCACCGCTGGTAGCGGTGGTT
TTTTTGTTTGCAAGCAGCAGATTACGCGCAGAAAAAAAGGATCTCAAGAAGATCCTTTGATCTTTTCTAC
GGGGTCTGACGCTCAGTGGAACGAAAACTCACGTTAAGGGATTTTGGTCATGAGATTATCAAAAAGGATC
TTCACCTAGATCCTTTTAAATTAAAAATGAAGTTTTAAATCAATCTAAAGTATATATGAGTAAACTTGGT
CTGACAGTTACCAATGCTTAATCAGTGAGGCACCTATCTCAGCGATCTGTCTATTTCGTTCATCCATAGT
TGCCTGACTTCCCGTCGTGTAGATAACTACGATACGGGAGGGCTTACCATCTGGCCCCAGTGCTGCAATG
ATACCGCGAGACCCACGCTCACCGGCTCCAGATTTATCAGCAATAAACCAGCCAGCCGGAAGGGCCGAGC
GCAGAAGTGGTCCTGCAACTTTATCCGCCTCCATCCAGTCTATTAATTGTTGCCGGGAAGCTAGAGTAAG
TAGTTCGCCAGTTAATAGTTTGCGCAACGTTGTTGCCATTGCTACAGGCATCGTGGTGTCACGCTCGTCG
TTTGGTATGGCTTCATTCAGCTCCGGTTCCCAACGATCAAGGCGAGTTACATGATCCCCCATGTTGTGCA
AAAAAGCGGTTAGCTCCTTCGGTCCTCCGATCGTTGTCAGAAGTAAGTTGGCCGCAGTGTTATCACTCAT
GGTTATGGCAGCACTGCATAATTCTCTTACTGTCATGCCATCCGTAAGATGCTTTTCTGTGACTGGTGAG
TACTCAACCAAGTCATTCTGAGAATAGTGTATGCGGCGACCGAGTTGCTCTTGCCCGGCGTCAATACGGG
ATAATACCGCGCCACATAGCAGAACTTTAAAAGTGCTCATCATTGGAAAACGTTCTTCGGGGCGAAAACT
CTCAAGGATCTTACCGCTGTTGAGATCCAGTTCGATGTAACCCACTCGTGCACCCAACTGATCTTCAGCA
TCTTTTACTTTCACCAGCGTTTCTGGGTGAGCAAAAACAGGAAGGCAAAATGCCGCAAAAAAGGGAATAA
GGGCGACACGGAAATGTTGAATACTCATACTCTTCCTTTTTCAATATTATTGAAGCATTTATCAGGGTTA
TTGTCTCATGAGCGGATACATATTTGAATGTATTTAGAAAAATAAACAAATAGGGGTTCCGCGCACATTT
CCCCGAAAAGTGCCACCTGACGTCGACGGATCGGGAGATCTCCCGATCCCCTATGGTGCACTCTCAGTAC
AATCTGCTCTGATGCCGCATAGTTAAGCCAGTATCTGCTCCCTGCTTGTGTGTTGGAGGTCGCTGAGTAG
TGCGCGAGCAAAATTTAAGCTACAACAAGGCAAGGCTTGACCGACAATTGCATGAAGAATCTGCTTAGGG
TTAGGCGTTTTGCGCTGCTTCGCGATGTACGGGCCAGATATACGCGTT
